>Addgene plasmid #90058 | LacI/109-pHG165c | addgene full sequence | sequence record 178382 | Addgene NGS Result
TCAGGGTGGTGAATGTGAAACCAGTAACGTTATACGATGTCGCAGAGTATGCCGGTGTCTCTTATCAGAC
CGTTTCCCGCGTGGTGAACCAGGCCAGCCACGTTTCTGCGAAAACGCGGGAAAAAGTGGAAGCGGCGATG
GCGGAGCTGAATTACATTCCCAACCGCGTGGCACAACAACTGGCGGGCAAACAGTCGTTGCTGATTGGCG
TTGCCACCTCCAGTCTGGCCCTGCACGCGCCGTCGCAAATTGTCGCGGCGATTAAATCTCGCGCCGATCA
ACTGGGTGCCAGCGTGGTGGTGTCGATGGTAGAACGAAGCGGCGTCGAAGCCTGTAAAACGGCGGTGCAC
AATCTTCTCGCGCAACGCGTCAGTGGGCTGATCATTAACTATCCGCTGGATGACCAGGATGCCATTGCTG
TGGAAGCTGCCTGCACTAATGTTCCGGCGTTATTTCTTGATGTCTCTGACCAGACACCCATCAACAGTAT
TATTTTCTCCCATGAAGACGGTACGCGACTGGGCGTGGAGCATCTGGTCGCATTGGGTCACCAGCAAATC
GCGCTGTTAGCGGGCCCATTAAGTTCTGTCTCGGCGCGTCTGCGTCTGGCTGGCTGGCATAAATATCTCA
CTCGCAATCAAATTCAGCCGATAGCGGAACGGGAAGGCGACTGGAGTGCCATGTCCGGTTTTCAACAAAC
CATGCAAATGCTGAATGAGGGCATCGTTCCCACTGCGATGCTGGTTGCCAACGATCAGATGGCGCTGGGC
GCAATGCGCGCCATTACCGAGTCCGGGCTGCGCGTTGGTGCGGATATCTCGGTAGTGGGATACGACGATA
CCGAAGACAGCTCATGTTATATCCCGCCGTTAACCACCATCAAACAGGATTTTCGCCTGCTGGGGCAAAC
CAGCGTGGACCGCTTGCTGCAACTCTCTCAGGGCCAGGCGGTGAAGGGCAATCAGCTGTTGCCCGTCTCA
CTGGTGAAAAGAAAAACCACCCTGGCGCCCAATACGCAAACCGCCTCTCCCCGCGCGTTGGCCGATTCAT
TAATGCAGCTGGCACGACAGGTTTCCCGACTGGAAAGCGGGCAGTGATGAGAATTCGTAATAATATAGCT
CTAGATTAATTGCGCCCGTTAACGGCGGGCAGCGTTGGGTCCTGGCCACGGGTGCGCATGATCGTGCTCC
TGTCGTTGAGGACCCGGCTAGGCTGGCGGGGTTGCCTTACTGGTTAGCAGAATGAATCACCGATACGCGA
GCGAACGTGAAGCGACTGCTGCTGCAAAACGTCTGCGACCTGAGCAACAACATGAATGGTCTTCGGTTTC
CGTGTTTCGTAAAGTCTGGAAACGCGGAAGTCAGCGCCCTGCACCATTATGTTCCGGATCTGCATCGCAG
GATGCTGCTGGCTACCCTGTGGAACACCTACATCTGTATTAACGAAGCGCTGGCATTGACCCTGAGTGAT
TTTTCTCTGGTCCCGCCGCATCCATACCGCCAGTTGTTTACCCTCACAACGTTCCAGTAACCGGGCATGT
TCATCATCAGTAACCCGTATCGTGAGCATCCTCTCTCGTTTCATCGGTATCATTACCCCCATGAACAGAA
ATCCCCCTTACACGGAGGCATCAGTGACCAAACAGGAAAAAACCGCCCTTAACATGGCCCGCTTTATCAG
AAGCCAGACATTAACGCTTCTGGAGAAACTCAACGAGCTGGACGCGGATGAACAGGCAGACATCTGTGAA
TCGCTTCACGACCACGCTGATGAGCTTTACCGCAGCTGCCTCGCGCGTTTCGGTGATGACGGTGAAAACC
TCTGACACATGCAGCTCCCGGAGACGGTCACAGCTTGTCTGTAAGCGGATGCCGGGAGCAGACAAGCCCG
TCAGGGCGCGTCAGCGGGTGTTGGCGGGTGTCGGGGCGCAGCCATGACCCAGTCACGTAGCGATAGCGGA
GTGTATACTGGCTTAACTATGCGGCATCAGAGCAGATTGTACTGAGAGTGCACCATATGCGGTGTGAAAT
ACCGCACAGATGCGTAAGGAGAAAATACCGCATCAGGCGCTCTTCCGCTTCCTCGCTCACTGACTCGCTG
CGCTCGGTCGTTCGGCTGCGGCGAGCGGTATCAGCTCACTCAAAGGCGGTAATACGGTTATCCACAGAAT
CAGGGGATAACGCAGGAAAGAACATGTGAGCAAAAGGCCAGCAAAAGGCCAGGAACCGTAAAAAGGCCGC
GTTGCTGGCGTTTTTCCATAGGCTCCGCCCCCCTGACGAGCATCACAAAAATCGACGCTCAAGTCAGAGG
TGGCGAAACCCGACAGGACTATAAAGATACCAGGCGTTTCCCCCTGGAAGCTCCCTCGTGCGCTCTCCTG
TTCCGACCCTGCCGCTTACCGGATACCTGTCCGCCTTTCTCCCTTCGGGAAGCGTGGCGCTTTCTCATAG
CTCACGCTGTAGGTATCTCAGTTCGGTGTAGGTCGTTCGCTCCAAGCTGGGCTGTGTGCACGAACCCCCC
GTTCAGCCCGACCGCTGCGCCTTATCCGGTAACTATCGTCTTGAGTCCAACCCGGTAAGACACGACTTAT
CGCCACTGGCAGCAGCCACTGGTAACAGGATTAGCAGAGCGAGGTATGTAGGCGGTGCTACAGAGTTCTT
GAAGTGGTGGCCTAACTACGGCTACACTAGAAGGACAGTATTTGGTATCTGCGCTCTGCTGAAGCCAGTT
ACCTTCGGAAAAAGAGTTGGTAGCTCTTGATCCGGCAAACAAACCACCGCTGGTAGCGGTGGTTTTTTTG
TTTGCAAGCAGCAGATTACGCGCAGAAAAAAAGGATCTCAAGAAGATCCTTTGATCTTTTCTACGGGGTC
TGACGCTCAGTGGAACGAAAACTCACGTTAAGGGATTTTGGTCATGAGATTATCAAAAAGGATCTTCACC
TAGATCCTTTTAAATTAAAAATGAAGTTTTAAATCAATCTAAAGTATATATGAGTAAACTTGGTCTGACA
GTTACCAATGCTTAATCAGTGAGGCACCTATCTCAGCGATCTGTCTATTTCGTTCATCCATAGTTGCCTG
ACTCCCCGTCGTGTAGATAACTACGATACGGGAGGGCTTACCATCTGGCCCCAGTGCTGCAATGATACCG
CGAGACCCACGCTCACCGGCTCCAGATTTATCAGCAATAAACCAGCCAGCCGGAAGGGCCGAGCGCAGAA
GTGGTCCTGCAACTTTATCCGCCTCCATCCAGTCTATTAATTGTTGCCGGGAAGCTAGAGTAAGTAGTTC
GCCAGTTAATAGTTTGCGCAACGTTGTTGCCATTGCTACAGGCATCGTGGTGTCACGCTCGTCGTTTGGT
ATGGCTTCATTCAGCTCCGGTTCCCAACGATCAAGGCGAGTTACATGATCCCCCATGTTGTGCAAAAAAG
CGGTTAGCTCCTTCGGTCCTCCGATCGTTGTCAGAAGTAAGTTGGCCGCAGTGTTATCACTCATGGTTAT
GGCAGCACTGCATAATTCTCTTACTGTCATGCCATCCGTAAGATGCTTTTCTGTGACTGGTGAGTACTCA
ACCAAGTCATTCTGAGAATAGTGTATGCGGCGACCGAGTTGCTCTTGCCCGGCGTCAATACGGGATAATA
CCGCGCCACATAGCAGAACTTTAAAAGTGCTCATCATTGGAAAACGTTCTTCGGGGCGAAAACTCTCAAG
GATCTTACCGCTGTTGAGATCCAGTTCGATGTAACCCACTCGTGCACCCAACTGATCTTCAGCATCTTTT
ACTTTCACCAGCGTTTCTGGGTGAGCAAAAACAGGAAGGCAAAATGCCGCAAAAAAGGGAATAAGGGCGA
CACGGAAATGTTGAATACTCATACTCTTCCTTTTTCAATATTATTGAAGCATTTATCAGGGTTATTGTCT
CATGAGCGGATACATATTTGAATGTATTTAGAAAAATAAACAAATAGGGGTTCCGCGCACATTTCCCCGA
AAAGTGCCACCTGACGTCTAAGAAACCATTATTATCATGACATTAACCTATAAAAATAGGCGTATCACGA
GGCCCTTTCGTCTTCAAGAATCCGTTAACGGCATTCGCCATTCAGGCTGCGCAACTGTTGGGAAGGGCGA
TCGGTGCGGGCCTCTTCGCTATTACGCCAGCTGGCGAAAGGGGGATGTGCTGCAAGGCGATTAAGTTGGG
TAACGCCAGGGTTTTCCCAGTCACGACGTTGTAAAACGACGGCCAGTGCCAAGCTTGGCTGCAGGTCGAC
GGATCCCCGGGAATTCCACCATCGAATGGTGCAAAACCTTTCGCGGTATGGCATGATAGCGCCCGGAAGA
GAGTCAAT
Features (pLannotate 1.2.2; 9 found; start..end, strand, type, name):
     15..1097    +  CDS            lacI: lac repressor; lacI; The lac repressor binds to the lac operator to inhibit transcription in E. coli. This inhibition can be relieved by adding lactose or isopropyl-β-D-thiogalactopyranoside (IPTG).
   1237..1617    -  CDS            YPB1_ECOLX: Protein predicted: Swiss-Prot protein existence level 4. From Escherichia coli.
   1634..1825    +  CDS            rop: Rop protein, which maintains plasmids at low copy number; rop
   1927..2067    +  misc_feature   bom: basis of mobility region from pBR322
   2253..2841    -  rep_origin     ori: high-copy-number ColE1/pMB1/pBR322/pUC origin of replication
   3012..3872    -  CDS            AmpR: β-lactamase; bla; confers resistance to ampicillin, carbenicillin, and related antibiotics
   3873..3977    -  promoter       AmpR promoter: bla
   4094..4248    -  CDS            lacZα (fragment): LacZα fragment of β-galactosidase; lacZ fragment
   4287..14      +  promoter       lacIq promoter (across the origin): lacI (mutant); In the lacIq allele, a single base change in the promoter boosts expression of the lacI gene about 10-fold.
