[The description below was written by a language model from this plasmid's Addgene catalogue record and pLannotate feature annotations shown in this document.]
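Description:
LacI/109-pHG165c is a 4,348 nt bacterial expression plasmid that produces the E. coli lactose repressor, LacI, from the lacIq promoter. The backbone, pHG165c, is a derivative of the pBR322-type cloning vector pHG165 from which leftover LacI C-terminal codons were removed, so that the only lacI coding sequence present is the inserted one. The plasmid carries a ColE1/pMB1-family origin together with the rop gene, whose product restrains copy number, consistent with the low copy number given in the catalogue entry. A pBR322 bom (basis of mobility) region is also present. Selection is by ampicillin through the bla β-lactamase gene and its native promoter. A residual lacZα fragment from the parental vector and a predicted E. coli open reading frame of unknown function are also annotated.

The payload is a full-length lacI coding sequence described as a wild-type polymorphic variant carrying T at position 109. The record does not say which alternative residue the other wild-type form carries. The lacIq promoter, which spans the numbering origin and sits directly upstream of the gene, contains a single base change that raises lacI transcription roughly tenfold over the native promoter. The depositor notes that translation begins at a GTG codon, an alternative start read as methionine in E. coli. The insert was introduced by ligation-independent cloning, and no affinity tags or reporters are annotated. The associated work concerns transcription repression by LacI/GalR family proteins and engineered hybrids, which suggests that this plasmid serves as a wild-type LacI reference for repression studies, with repression relievable by lactose or IPTG.
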