Addgene plasmid #90058: LacI/109-pHG165c
Purpose: WT LacI polymorphism with T at position 109
Depositing lab: Liskin Swint-Kruse. Depositing organization: University of Kansas Medical Center. Publication: Novel insights from hybrid LacI/GalR proteins: family-wide functional attributes and biologically significant variation in transcription repression. Meinhardt S, Manley MW Jr, Becker NA, Hessman JA, Maher LJ 3rd, Swint-Kruse L. Nucleic Acids Res. 2012 Nov;40(21):11139-54. doi: 10.1093/nar/gks806. Epub 2012 Sep 10. PubMed 22965134.
Backbone
  Vector backbone: phG165c
  Backbone manufacturer: PMID: 3012611 with residual LacI C-terminal codons of pHG165 removed
  Vector type: Bacterial Expression
Growth in bacteria
  Bacterial resistance: Ampicillin, 100 μg/mL
  Growth temperature: 37°C
  Growth strain: DH5alpha
  Copy number: Low Copy
Gene/Insert
  Gene/Insert name: LacI/109
  Species: E. coli
  Mutation: 109
  Promoter: Iq
  Cloning method: Ligation Independent Cloning
Terms and licenses: Academic/Nonprofit Terms; Industry Terms: Not Available to Industry
Depositor comments: WT LacI variant, polymorphism at position 109 with T . The start codon of these genes is GTG, which is an alternative MET start codon in E. coli.
How to cite: LacI/109-pHG165c was a gift from Liskin Swint-Kruse (Addgene plasmid # 90058 ; http://n2t.net/addgene:90058 ; RRID:Addgene_90058)
